>Addgene plasmid #114753 | AT3G21340 N4_pECIA14 | addgene full sequence | sequence record 270151 | Addgene NGS Result
GTAAAACGACGGCCAGTGAATTAATTCGTTGCAGGACAGGATGTGGTGCCCGATGTGACTAGCTCTTTGC
TGCAGGCCGTCCTATCCTCTGGTTCCGATAAGAGACCCAGAACTCCGGCCCCCCACCGCCCACCGCCACC
CCCATACATATGTGGTACGCAAGTAAGAGTGCCTGCGCATGCCCCATGTGCCCCACCAAGAGCTTTGCAT
CCCATACAAGTCCCCAAAGTGGAGAACCGAACCAATTCTTCGCGGGCAGAACAAAAGCTTCTGCACACGT
CTCCACTCGAATTTGGAGCCGGCCGGCGTGTGCAAAAGAGGTGAATCGAACGAAAGACCCGTGTGTAAAG
CCGCGTTTCCAAAATGTATAAAACCGAGAGCATCTGGCCAATGTGCATCAGTTGTGGTCAGCAGCAAAAT
CAAGTGAATCATCTCAGTGCAACTAAAGGGGGGATCCGATCTCAATATGAAGTTATGCATATTACTGGCC
GTCGTGGCCTTTGTTGGCCTCTCGCTCGGGAGTTTGGATTGCGGGTCATTGCCAAATGAGCCTCCTTACA
ACGATCCTTCAACCGGATTAACATACTCGACGGACGATGGTTTCGTGCAGAGTGGCAAAACTGGAAGAAT
CCAGAAAGCGTTCGAGTCGATCTTCAGTAAACCGTCTTTGAAGCTTAGATACTTCCCGGACGGATTCCGA
AACTGCTATACCTTGAATGTCACGCAAGACACAAACTATCTGATCAAAGCTGTATTTGTGTATGGTAACT
ACGATGGTCTTAACAATCCCCCGAGTTTCGATCTTTACCTTGGTCCGAATCTATGGGTAACGGTTGATAT
GAATGGACGGACCAATGGTACTATCCAGGAGATTATCCACAAGACCATATCTAAGTCTCTCCAGGTCTGT
CTTGTTAAGACAGGAACAAGCTCACCTATGATTAATACGTTAGAGCTACGACCACTTAAAAACAATACTT
ACAATACTCAGAGTGGCTCTCTGAAGTATTTCTTCCGATATTATTTCAGCGGTTCAGGCCAAAACATACG
GTACCCTGATGATGTCAATGATCGTAAATGGTATCCATTCTTTGATGCAAAAGAGTGGACAGAGTTAACA
ACCAATCTGAATATAAACAGTTCTAATGGTTATGCACCACCAGAAGTTGTGATGGCGTCAGCCTCAACGC
CTATAAGTACTTTTGGAACATGGAACTTCTCATGGTTATTGCCATCTTCCACAACCCAATTTTATGTGTA
CATGCATTTTGCCGAGATTCAAACTCTACGGTCCCTCGATACCCGAGAATTCAAAGTGACGTTGAATGGA
AAACTTGCTTATGAACGCTACAGCCCTAAAACGTTAGCCACCGAAACCATTTTCTATTCGACACCACAAC
AATGTGAAGATGGGACATGCCTCTTGGAGTTGACGAAAACACCTAAGTCTACTCTTCCTCCTCTCATGAA
CGCTCTTGAGGTTTTCACCGTGATCGATTTTCCACAGATGGAAACAAATCCAGATGATGTTGCTGCTATC
AAGAGTATCCAAAGCACTTATGGATTAAGTAAAATCAGCTGGCAAGGAGATCCATGCGTTCCTAAACAGT
TTTTGTGGGAGGGTTTAAACTGCAATAATCTAGATAACTCCACGCCGCCTATTGTCACTTCCTTAAACTT
ATCGTCAAGTCATTTAACGGGGATCATCGCGCAAGGCATTCAGAATCTGACACACCTACAAGAACTAGAC
TTGTCAAATAACAATTTGACGGGAGGAATACCCGAATTTCTTGCTGACATAAAATCACTCTTAGTAATAA
ATTTAAGTGGGAACAATTTTAATGGCTCTATTCCTCAAATCCTTTTACAGAAGAAAGGACTAAAGCTAAT
TCTTGAAGGAAACGCCAATCTGATTTGTCCGGATGGATTATGTGTAAACAAAGCTGGCAATGGTGGTGCC
AAGAAAATGAATGTTGTAATACCGATTGTTGCATCAGTTGCGTTTGTGCTGGAGGTGCTGTTCCAGGGAC
CAAGCGGCAATCCCGGCGGCGATCTGGCCCCCCAGATGCTGCGCGAGCTGCAGGAGACCAATGCCGCCCT
GCAGGACGTGCGCGAGCTGCTGCGCCACCGCGTGAAGGAGATCACCTTCCTGAAGAACACCGTGATGGAG
TGCGACGCCTGCGGCATGCAGCCCTCTAGAGGCTCCGGCTCCATCATCCCAGTTGAGGAGGAGAACCCGG
ACTTCTGGAACCGCGAGGCAGCCGAGGCCCTGGGTGCCGCCAAGAAGCTGCAGCCTGCACAGACAGCCGC
CAAGAACCTCATCATCTTCCTGGGCGATGGGATGGGGGTGTCTACGGTGACAGCTGCCAGGATCCTAAAA
GGGCAGAAGAAGGACAAACTGGGGCCTGAGATACCCCTGGCCATGGACCGCTTCCCATATGTGGCTCTGT
CCAAGACATACAATGTAGACAAACATGTGCCAGACAGTGGAGCCACAGCCACGGCCTACCTGTGCGGGGT
CAAGGGCAACTTCCAGACCATTGGCTTGAGTGCAGCCGCCCGCTTTAACCAGTGCAACACGACACGCGGC
AACGAGGTCATCTCCGTGATGAATCGGGCCAAGAAAGCAGGGAAGTCAGTGGGAGTGGTAACCACCACAC
GAGTGCAGCACGCCTCGCCAGCCGGCACCTACGCCCACACGGTGAACCGCAACTGGTACTCGGACGCCGA
CGTGCCTGCCTCGGCCCGCCAGGAGGGGTGCCAGGACATCGCTACGCAGCTCATCTCCAACATGGACATT
GACGTGATCCTAGGTGGAGGCCGAAAGTACATGTTTCGCATGGGAACCCCAGACCCTGAGTACCCAGATG
ACTACAGCCAAGGTGGGACCAGGCTGGACGGGAAGAATCTGGTGCAGGAATGGCTGGCGAAGCGCCAGGG
TGCCCGGTATGTGTGGAACCGCACTGAGCTCATGCAGGCTTCCCTGGACCCGTCTGTGACCCATCTCATG
GGTCTCTTTGAGCCTGGAGACATGAAATACGAGATCCACCGAGACTCCACACTGGACCCCTCCCTGATGG
AGATGACAGAGGCTGCCCTGCGCCTGCTGAGCAGGAACCCCCGCGGCTTCTTCCTCTTCGTGGAGGGTGG
TCGCATCGACCATGGTCATCATGAAAGCAGGGCTTACCGGGCACTGACTGAGACGATCATGTTCGACGAC
GCCATTGAGAGGGCGGGCCAGCTCACCAGCGAGGAGGACACGCTGAGCCTCGTCACTGCCGACCACTCCC
ACGTCTTCTCCTTCGGAGGCTACCCCCTGCGAGGGAGCTCCATCTTCGGGCTGGCCCCTGGCAAGGCCCG
GGACAGGAAGGCCTACACGGTCCTCCTATACGGAAACGGTCCAGGCTATGTGCTCAAGGACGGCGCCCGG
CCGGATGTTACCGAGAGCGAGAGCGGGAGCCCCGAGTATCGGCAGCAGTCAGCAGTGCCCCTGGACGAAG
AGACCCACGCAGGCGAGGACGTGGCGGTGTTCGCGCGCGGCCCGCAGGCGCACCTGGTTCACGGCGTGCA
GGAGCAGACCTTCATAGCGCACGTCATGGCCTTCGCCGCCTGCCTGGAGCCCTACACCGCCTGCGACCTG
GCGCCCCCCGCCGGCACCACCGACGCCGCGCACCCGGGTTCTAGAGGAAGCACCTCCGGCGATAACGATT
ACAAGGATGATGATGATAAGGCCAGCGGCACCGGTCATCATCACCATCACCATTGAGTTTAAACCCGCTG
ATCAGCCTCGACTGTGCCTTCTAAGGCCTGAGCTCGCTGATCAGCCTCGATCGAGGATCCAGACATGATA
AGATACATTGATGAGTTTGGACAAACCACAACTAGAATGCAGTGAAAAAAATGCTTTATTTGTGAAATTT
GTGATGCTATTGCTTTATTTGTAACCATTATAAGCTGCAATAAACAAGTTAACAACAACAATTGCATTCA
TTTTATGTTTCAGGTTCAGGGGGAGGTGTGGGAGGTTTTTTAAAGCAAGTAAAACCTCTACAAATGTGGT
ATGGCTGATTATGATCAGTCGACCTGCAGGCATGCAAGCTTGGCGTAATCATGGTCATAGCTGTTTCCTG
TGTGAAATTGTTATCCGCTCACAATTCCACACAACATACGAGCCGGAAGCATAAAGTGTAAAGCCTGGGG
TGCCTAATGAGTGAGCTAACTCACATTAATTGCGTTGCGCTCACTGCCCGCTTTCCAGTCGGGAAACCTG
TCGTGCCAGCTGCATTAATGAATCGGCCAACGCGCGGGGAGAGGCGGTTTGCGTATTGGGCGCTCTTCCG
CTTCCTCGCTCACTGACTCGCTGCGCTCGGTCGTTCGGCTGCGGCGAGCGGTATCAGCTCACTCAAAGGC
GGTAATACGGTTATCCACAGAATCAGGGGATAACGCAGGAAAGAACATGTGAGCAAAAGGCCAGCAAAAG
GCCAGGAACCGTAAAAAGGCCGCGTTGCTGGCGTTTTTCCATAGGCTCCGCCCCCCTGACGAGCATCACA
AAAATCGACGCTCAAGTCAGAGGTGGCGAAACCCGACAGGACTATAAAGATACCAGGCGTTTCCCCCTGG
AAGCTCCCTCGTGCGCTCTCCTGTTCCGACCCTGCCGCTTACCGGATACCTGTCCGCCTTTCTCCCTTCG
GGAAGCGTGGCGCTTTCTCATAGCTCACGCTGTAGGTATCTCAGTTCGGTGTAGGTCGTTCGCTCCAAGC
TGGGCTGTGTGCACGAACCCCCCGTTCAGCCCGACCGCTGCGCCTTATCCGGTAACTATCGTCTTGAGTC
CAACCCGGTAAGACACGACTTATCGCCACTGGCAGCAGCCACTGGTAACAGGATTAGCAGAGCGAGGTAT
GTAGGCGGTGCTACAGAGTTCTTGAAGTGGTGGCCTAACTACGGCTACACTAGAAGAACAGTATTTGGTA
TCTGCGCTCTGCTGAAGCCAGTTACCTTCGGAAAAAGAGTTGGTAGCTCTTGATCCGGCAAACAAACCAC
CGCTGGTAGCGGTGGTTTTTTTGTTTGCAAGCAGCAGATTACGCGCAGAAAAAAAGGATCTCAAGAAGAT
CCTTTGATCTTTTCTACGGGGTCTGACGCTCAGTGGAACGAAAACTCACGTTAAGGGATTTTGGTCATGA
GATTATCAAAAAGGATCTTCACCTAGATCCTTTTAAATTAAAAATGAAGTTTTAAATCAATCTAAAGTAT
ATATGAGTAAACTTGGTCTGACAGTTACCAATGCTTAATCAGTGAGGCACCTATCTCAGCGATCTGTCTA
TTTCGTTCATCCATAGTTGCCTGACTCCCCGTCGTGTAGATAACTACGATACGGGAGGGCTTACCATCTG
GCCCCAGTGCTGCAATGATACCGCGAGACCCACGCTCACCGGCTCCAGATTTATCAGCAATAAACCAGCC
AGCCGGAAGGGCCGAGCGCAGAAGTGGTCCTGCAACTTTATCCGCCTCCATCCAGTCTATTAATTGTTGC
CGGGAAGCTAGAGTAAGTAGTTCGCCAGTTAATAGTTTGCGCAACGTTGTTGCCATTGCTACAGGCATCG
TGGTGTCACGCTCGTCGTTTGGTATGGCTTCATTCAGCTCCGGTTCCCAACGATCAAGGCGAGTTACATG
ATCCCCCATGTTGTGCAAAAAAGCGGTTAGCTCCTTCGGTCCTCCGATCGTTGTCAGAAGTAAGTTGGCC
GCAGTGTTATCACTCATGGTTATGGCAGCACTGCATAATTCTCTTACTGTCATGCCATCCGTAAGATGCT
TTTCTGTGACTGGTGAGTACTCAACCAAGTCATTCTGAGAATAGTGTATGCGGCGACCGAGTTGCTCTTG
CCCGGCGTCAATACGGGATAATACCGCGCCACATAGCAGAACTTTAAAAGTGCTCATCATTGGAAAACGT
TCTTCGGGGCGAAAACTCTCAAGGATCTTACCGCTGTTGAGATCCAGTTCGATGTAACCCACTCGTGCAC
CCAACTGATCTTCAGCATCTTTTACTTTCACCAGCGTTTCTGGGTGAGCAAAAACAGGAAGGCAAAATGC
CGCAAAAAAGGGAATAAGGGCGACACGGAAATGTTGAATACTCATACTCTTCCTTTTTCAATATTATTGA
AGCATTTATCAGGGTTATTGTCTCATGAGCGGATACATATTTGAATGTATTTAGAAAAATAAACAAATAG
GGGTTCCGCGCACATTTCCCCGAAAAGTGCCACCTGACGTCTAAGAAACCATTATTATCATGACATTAAC
CTATAAAAATAGGCGTATCACGAGGCCCTTTCGTCTCGCGCGTTTCGGTGATGACGGTGAAAACCTCTGA
CACATGCAGCTCCCGGAGACGGTCACAGCTTGTCTGTAAGCGGATGCCGGGAGCAGACAAGCCCGTCAGG
GCGCGTCAGCGGGTGTTGGCGGGTGTCGGGGCTGGCTTAACTATGCGGCATCAGAGCAGATTGTACTGAG
AGTGCACCATATGCGGTGTGAAATACCGCACAGATGCGTAAGGAGAAAATACCGCATCAGGCGCCATTCG
CCATTCAGGCTGCGCAACTGTTGGGAAGGGCGATCGGTGCGGGCCTCTTCGCTATTACGCCAGCTGGCGA
AAGGGGGATGTGCTGCAAGGCGATTAAGTTGGGTAACGCCAGGGTTTTCCCAGTCACGACGTT
Features (pLannotate 1.2.2; 19 found; start..end, strand, type, name):
     23..449     +  promoter       MT promoter: Drosophila metallothionein promoter
    467..520     +  sig_peptide    BiP signal sequence: Drosophila BiP signal sequence
    521..2008    +  CDS            RLK6_ARATH (fragment): Experimental evidence at protein level: Swiss-Prot protein existence level 1. Probable receptor with a dual specificity kinase activity acting on both serine/threonine- and tyrosine-containing substrates. From Arabidopsis thaliana (Mouse-ear cress).
   2045..2224    +  CDS            Comp (fragment): COMP_RAT - Experimental evidence at protein level: Swiss-Prot protein existence level 1. May play a role in the structural integrity of cartilage via its interaction with other extracellular matrix proteins such as the collagens and fibronectin. Can mediate the interaction of chondrocytes with the cartilage extracellular matrix through interaction with cell surface integrin receptors. Could play a role in the pathogenesis of osteoarthritis. Potent suppressor of apoptosis in both primary chondrocytes and transformed cells. Suppresses apoptosis by blocking the activation of caspase-3 and by indu
   2212..3664    +  CDS            SEAP (fragment): secreted alkaline phosphatase from human placenta The natural enzyme has a C-terminal transmembrane sequence that is replaced by a GPI anchor.
   3701..3730    +  CDS            2xFLAG (fragment): two tandem FLAG® epitope tags
   3836..3970    -  polyA_signal   SV40 poly(A) signal: SV40 polyadenylation signal
   3993..4077    -  CDS            large T antigen (fragment): large T antigen from SV40 (simian virus 40)
   4077..4101    +  misc_feature   MCS (fragment): pUC18/19 multiple cloning site
   4138..4154    -  protein_bind   lac operator: The lac repressor binds to the lac operator to inhibit transcription in E. coli. This inhibition can be relieved by adding lactose or isopropyl-β-D-thiogalactopyranoside (IPTG). lac repressor encoded by lacI
   4162..4192    -  promoter       lac promoter: promoter for the E. coli lac operon
   4207..4228    -  protein_bind   CAP binding site: CAP binding activates transcription in the presence of cAMP. E. coli catabolite activator protein
   4241..4333    -  CDS            lacI (fragment): lac repressor; lacI; The lac repressor binds to the lac operator to inhibit transcription in E. coli. This inhibition can be relieved by adding lactose or isopropyl-β-D-thiogalactopyranoside (IPTG).
   4516..5104    -  rep_origin     ori: high-copy-number ColE1/pMB1/pBR322/pUC origin of replication
   5275..6135    -  CDS            AmpR: β-lactamase; bla; confers resistance to ampicillin, carbenicillin, and related antibiotics
   6136..6240    -  promoter       AmpR promoter: bla
   6335..6370    +  CDS            rop (fragment): Rop protein, which maintains plasmids at low copy number; rop
   6472..6571    +  misc_feature   bom (fragment): basis of mobility region from pBR322
   6577..21      -  CDS            lacZα (fragment) (across the origin): LacZα fragment of β-galactosidase; lacZ fragment
