[The description below was written by a language model from this plasmid's Addgene catalogue record and pLannotate feature annotations shown in this document.]
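Description:
AT3G21340 N4_pECIA14 is an insect-cell expression plasmid built on the pECIA14 backbone. It produces a secreted "prey" protein in Drosophila cell culture. In E. coli it is maintained as a high-copy plasmid through a ColE1/pUC-type origin and selected with ampicillin via the β-lactamase gene. The remaining bacterial elements in the feature table (lac promoter/operator, and fragments of lacZα, lacI, rop and bom) are cloning-vector remnants with no evident role in the construct's use. No selectable marker for insect cells is annotated.

The expression cassette is driven by the Drosophila metallothionein promoter, which is induced with copper sulfate. A Drosophila BiP signal sequence directs the product into the secretory pathway. It is fused to the extracellular domain of the Arabidopsis thaliana leucine-rich repeat receptor kinase encoded by AT3G21340, which was inserted by ligation-independent cloning. Downstream and in frame are the pentamerising coiled-coil helix of rat COMP, human placental alkaline phosphatase, a FLAG epitope and, according to the depositor, a hexahistidine tag that is not annotated separately in the feature table. An SV40 polyadenylation signal follows the cassette.

Pentamerisation through COMP raises the avidity of the ectodomain, which helps detect weak extracellular interactions. Alkaline phosphatase gives an enzymatic readout of prey binding, and the FLAG and His tags allow detection or purification. The plasmid is meant to be used with the matching pECIA2 bait vector and belongs to a collection used to map the extracellular interaction network of Arabidopsis LRR receptor kinases.
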