Addgene plasmid #114753: AT3G21340 N4_pECIA14
Purpose: Prey vector AT3G21340 N4_pECIA14 should be used with bait vector AT3G21340 N4_pECIA2.
Depositing lab: Youssef Belkhadir. Depositing organization: Gregor Mendel Institute of Molecular Plant Biology. Publication: An extracellular network of Arabidopsis leucine-rich repeat receptor kinases. Smakowska-Luzan E, Mott GA, Parys K, Stegmann M, Howton TC, Layeghifard M, Neuhold J, Lehner A, Kong J, Grunwald K, Weinberger N, Satbhai SB, Mayer D, Busch W, Madalinski M, Stolt-Bergner P, Provart NJ, Mukhtar MS, Zipfel C, Desveaux D, Guttman DS, Belkhadir Y. Nature. 2018 Jan 18;553(7688):342-346. doi: 10.1038/nature25184. Epub 2018 Jan 10. PubMed 29320478.
Backbone
  Vector backbone: pECIA14
  Backbone manufacturer: Chris Garcia (Addgene plasmid # 47051)
  Vector type: Insect Expression
Growth in bacteria
  Bacterial resistance: Ampicillin, 100 μg/mL
  Growth temperature: 37°C
  Growth strain: DH5alpha
  Copy number: High Copy
Gene/Insert
  Gene/Insert name: AT3G21340
  Species: A. thaliana (mustard weed)
  Entrez Gene: AT3G21340 (a.k.a. AT3G21340)
  Promoter: Metallothionein (Copper-Inducible)
  Cloning method: Ligation Independent Cloning
Terms and licenses: Academic/Nonprofit Terms; Industry Terms: Not Available to Industry
Depositor comments: Plasmid for secreted expression in Drosophila cell culture by induction via CuSO4. Insert is an extracellular domain of indicated LRR-RK, C-terminally tagged with Pentameric rat COMP helix, Alkaline Phosphatase (human, placental), Flag, and hexahistidine tags. Insert Protein Sequence: SLDCGSLPNEPPYNDPSTGLTYSTDDGFVQSGKTGRIQKAFESIFSKPSLKLRYFPDGFRNCYTLNVTQDTNYLIKAVFVYGNYDGLNNPPSFDLYLGPNLWVTVDMNGRTNGTIQEIIHKTISKSLQVCLVKTGTSSPMINTLELRPLKNNTYNTQSGSLKYFFRYYFSGSGQNIRYPDDVNDRKWYPFFDAKEWTELTTNLNINSSNGYAPPEVVMASASTPISTFGTWNFSWLLPSSTTQFYVYMHFAEIQTLRSLDTREFKVTLNGKLAYERYSPKTLATETIFYSTPQQCEDGTCLLELTKTPKSTLPPLMNALEVFTVIDFPQMETNPDDVAAIKSIQSTYGLSKISWQGDPCVPKQFLWEGLNCNNLDNSTPPIVTSLNLSSSHLTGIIAQGIQNLTHLQELDLSNNNLTGGIPEFLADIKSLLVINLSGNNFNGSIPQILLQKKGLKLILEGNANLICPDGLCVNKAGNGGAKKMNVVIPIVASVAFV
How to cite: AT3G21340 N4_pECIA14 was a gift from Youssef Belkhadir (Addgene plasmid # 114753 ; http://n2t.net/addgene:114753 ; RRID:Addgene_114753)
